>Addgene plasmid #81723 | pDONR223_WNK3_p.V488A | addgene full sequence | sequence record 168753 | Addgene NGS Result
CACTGAGCGTCAGACCCCGTAGAAAAGATCAAAGGATCTTCTTGAGATCCTTTTTTTCTGCGCGTAATCT
GCTGCTTGCAAACAAAAAAACCACCGCTACCAGCGGTGGTTTGTTTGCCGGATCAAGAGCTACCAACTCT
TTTTCCGAAGGTAACTGGCTTCAGCAGAGCGCAGATACCAAATACTGTTCTTCTAGTGTAGCCGTAGTTA
GGCCACCACTTCAAGAACTCTGTAGCACCGCCTACATACCTCGCTCTGCTAATCCTGTTACCAGTGGCTG
CTGCCAGTGGCGATAAGTCGTGTCTTACCGGGTTGGACTCAAGACGATAGTTACCGGATAAGGCGCAGCG
GTCGGGCTGAACGGGGGGTTCGTGCACACAGCCCAGCTTGGAGCGAACGACCTACACCGAACTGAGATAC
CTACAGCGTGAGCTATGAGAAAGCGCCACGCTTCCCGAAGGGAGAAAGGCGGACAGGTATCCGGTAAGCG
GCAGGGTCGGAACAGGAGAGCGCACGAGGGAGCTTCCAGGGGGAAACGCCTGGTATCTTTATAGTCCTGT
CGGGTTTCGCCACCTCTGACTTGAGCGTCGATTTTTGTGATGCTCGTCAGGGGGGCGGAGCCTATGGAAA
AACGCCAGCAACGCGGCCTTTTTACGGTTCCTGGCCTTTTGCTGGCCTTTTGCTCACATGTTCTTTCCTG
CGTTATCCCCTGATTCTGTGGATAACCGTATTACCGCCTTTGAGTGAGCTGATACCGCTCGCCGCAGCCG
AACGACCGAGCGCAGCGAGTCAGTGAGCGAGGAAGCGGAAGAGCGCCCAATACGCAAACCGCCTCTCCCC
GCGCGTTGGCCGATTCATTAATGCAGCTGGCACGACAGGTTTCCCGACTGGAAAGCGGGCAGTGAGCGCA
ACGCAATTAATACGCGTACCGCTAGCCAGGAAGAGTTTGTAGAAACGCAAAAAGGCCATCCGTCAGGATG
GCCTTCTGCTTAGTTTGATGCCTGGCAGTTTATGGCGGGCGTCCTGCCCGCCACCCTCCGGGCCGTTGCT
TCACAACGTTCAAATCCGCTCCCGGCGGATTTGTCCTACTCAGGAGAGCGTTCACCGACAAACAACAGAT
AAAACGAAAGGCCCAGTCTTCCGACTGAGCCTTTCGTTTTATTTGATGCCTGGCAGTTCCCTACTCTCGC
GTTAACGCTAGCATGGATGTTTTCCCAGTCACGACGTTGTAAAACGACGGCCAGTCTTAAGCTCGGGCCC
CAAATAATGATTTTATTTTGACTGATAGTGACCTGTTCGTTGCAACAAATTGATGAGCAATGCTTTTTTA
TAATGCCAACTTTGTACAAAAAAGTTGGCACCATGGCCACTGATTCAGGGGATCCAGCCAGCACAGAAGA
TTCTGAGAAACCTGATGGAATTTCATTTGAAAACAGAGTTCCCCAGGTCGCTGCAACTTTGACAGTAGAA
GCTAGACTAAAGGAGAAAAACAGTACCTTCTCTGCTTCTGGGGAAACTGTAGAAAGGAAGAGATTTTTCC
GAAAGAGTGTTGAAATGACGGAAGATGACAAAGTTGCCGAATCATCCCCCAAAGATGAGAGAATTAAGGC
TGCAATGAATATTCCAAGAGTAGATAAGCTTCCTTCAAATGTGTTGAGAGGTGGACAAGAAGTTAAATAT
GAACAGTGTTCAAAGTCAACCTCAGAAATCTCAAAAGATTGTTTCAAGGAGAAAAATGAAAAGGAAATGG
AAGAAGAAGCAGAAATGAAGGCTGTAGCTACTTCTCCTAGTGGCAGATTCCTGAAATTTGACATAGAACT
AGGAAGAGGAGCATTTAAAACAGTATATAAAGGACTGGACACTGAAACATGGGTTGAGGTTGCTTGGTGT
GAGCTGCAGGACCGAAAGTTAACCAAAGCTGAGCAGCAAAGATTCAAGGAAGAAGCAGAGATGTTGAAGG
GTCTCCAGCACCCCAATATAGTTCGATTTTATGATTCCTGGGAATCTATATTAAAAGGAAAGAAATGTAT
TGTATTAGTGACTGAACTAATGACATCTGGGACCTTAAAGACGTACTTAAAACGATTTAAAGTCATGAAA
CCAAAGGTCTTAAGGAGCTGGTGCAGGCAAATTTTAAAGGGGTTGCAGTTCTTGCACACTAGGACTCCTC
CTATTATTCACCGGGATCTGAAGTGTGACAATATTTTCATCACGGGACCCACTGGATCTGTGAAGATTGG
TGATCTAGGATTAGCCACCTTAATGCGTACCTCATTTGCTAAGAGTGTCATTGGAACTCCTGAGTTTATG
GCTCCAGAGATGTATGAAGAACACTATGATGAATCCGTAGATGTTTATGCTTTTGGAATGTGTATGCTGG
AAATGGCCACATCGGAGTATCCTTATTCTGAGTGTCAGAATGCAGCTCAAATATACCGGAAAGTAACTAG
TGGCATAAAACCAGCCAGCTTCAATAAAGTCACTGATCCTGAAGTCAAAGAAATCATTGAAGGATGTATT
CGTCAAAACAAATCTGAAAGGTTGTCTATCAGGGACCTATTAAACCATGCATTTTTTGCTGAGGATACAG
GACTGAGGGTGGAGTTAGCAGAAGAAGATGATTGCTCAAATTCATCCCTTGCTTTAAGACTCTGGGTTGA
AGACCCTAAAAAATTGAAAGGCAAACACAAAGACAATGAAGCTATTGAATTTAGTTTCAACTTAGAAACA
GATACACCTGAGGAAGTAGCATATGAAATGGTCAAGTCTGGGTTCTTCCATGAAAGTGATTCCAAAGCTG
TTGCTAAATCCATTAGAGACCGGGCGACGCCAATAAAGAAGACAAGAGAGAAGAAGCCTGCTGGCTGTTT
GGAAGAACGCAGGGATTCTCAGTGCAAGTCTATGGGGAATGTATTCCCTCAGCCCCAGAATACAACTTTA
CCCCTTGCTCCCGCTCAGCAAACTGGGGCTGAATGTGAAGAAACTGAAGTTGATCAACATGTTAGACAAC
AGCTTCTACAAAGAAAACCACAGCAGCACTGCTCCTCTGTTACAGGTGACAATTTGTCTGAGGCAGGAGC
TGCATCAGTTATACATTCAGATACTTCAAGTCAGCCCAGTGTAGCCTATTCCTCAAATCAAACGATGGGC
TCTCAAATGGTTTCTAATATCCCGCAGGCTGAAGTAAATGTTCCAGGGCAAATTTATTCATCTCAGCAAC
TAGTAGGACATTACCAGCAAGTTTCAGGGTTACAGAAGCATTCAAAGCTGACTCAGCCGCAGATTTTGCC
TTTGGTTCAAGGTCAGTCCACTGTTTTACCTGTACATGTCCTTGGACCGACAGTTGTTTCACAACCCCAG
GTTTCCCCATTAACTGTTCAGAAGGTCCCACAGATAAAGCCTGTATCCCAACCAGTTGGAGCTGAACAAC
AAGCAGCTCTTCTAAAACCAGATTTAGTTCGAAGCTTGAATCAAGATGTGGCAACTACGAAGGAAAACGT
CAGTAGCCCTGATAACCCAAGTGGAAATGGCAAACAGGATCGGATCAAACAGAGAAGAGCTTCCTGTCCC
CGACCAGAGAAGGGGACTAAATTTCAGCTTACCGTCCTTCAGGTATCAACCTCTGGAGATAACATGGTAG
AGTGTCAGCTGGAGACACACAACAACAAGATGGTCACCTTCAAGTTTGATGTTGATGGTGATGCGCCAGA
GGATATTGCAGACTATATGGTTGAAGATAACTTTGTGCTGGAAAGTGAGAAAGAAAAATTTGTAGAAGAA
TTGAGAGCTATTGTAGGTCAAGCCCAGGAGATCCTTCATGTCCACTTTGCCACAGAAAGAGCCACTGGAG
TTGATTCTATTACTGTGGACTCCAACAGTAGCCAGACAGGGTCATCTGAACAAGTACAGATAAATTCTAC
ATCTACTCAAACCAGCAATGAATCTGCTCCTCAGTCATCCCCAGTTGGTCGGTGGCGATTCTGTATCAAT
CAGACGATAAGAAACCGTGAGACTCAGTCTCCTCCTTCTCTTCAGCATTCCATGTCTGCGGTTCCTGGCC
GACATCCACTTCCTAGTCCAAAAAACACAAGTAATAAGGAAATATCACGGGACACATTGCTCACTATAGA
AAATAATCCATGCCACCGTGCACTTTTCACCTCCAAATCAGAACACAAGGATGTGGTTGATGGTAAGATT
TCTGAATGTGCTAGTGTAGAAACCAAGCAGCCAGCTATACTTTATCAAGTGGAAGATAACAGGCAGATAA
TGGCACCAGTTACTAATAGTTCCAGTTACTCTACTACTTCAGTTCGTGCAGTTCCAGCTGAATGTGAGGG
ACTCACCAAACAAGCAAGCATATTCATACCTGTGTATCCATGTCACCAAACTGCCAGTCAGGCTGATGCA
CTTATGTCCCATCCTGGCGAATCAACTCAGACTTCTGGTAACTCTCTTACAACTCTGGCATTTGATCAAA
AGCCTCAAACCTTATCAGTACAGCAGCCAGCTATGGATGCAGAGTTTATTTCTCAAGAAGGAGAAACTAC
AGTGAACACTGAAGCAAGTTCTCCTAAGACAGTCATTCCCACTCAGACCCCTGGCCTTGAACCAACTACC
CTTCAACCCACTACTGTCCTGGAATCAGATGGAGAAAGACCTCCAAAACTGGAGTTTGCAGACAACCGAA
TTAAAACTCTGGATGAAAAATTAAGAAACTTGCTCTATCAGGAGCACAGCATCTCTAGCATCTATCCCGA
GAGTCAGAAGGATACCCAAAGCATAGACTCTCCATTTTCTTCCTCTGCTGAAGATACCCTCTCCTGTCCA
GTGACAGAAGTCATAGCCATCAGTCACTGTGGAATTAAAGATAGCCCTGTACAATCCCCTAATTTCCAAC
AGACAGGCTCTAAGCTTCTGTCCAATGTGGCTGCAAGTCAGCCTGCTAATATATCAGTGTTCAAAAGGGA
CCTGAATGTGATAACTTCTGTACCCAGCGAATTGTGTTTACATGAGATGTCCTCAGATGCTTCACTTCCA
GGGGATCCAGAGGCCTATCCTGCTGCTGTGTCAAGCGGTGGAGCCATTCATCTGCAGACAGGAGTGGAAA
CAGAAGAGATGAGATCAGCAATTGCTCCTGATCCCATTCCTCTGACACGGGAGTCCACAGCTGATACTAG
GGCTTTGAATAGATGTAAAGCGATGAGTGGATCATTTCAGCGGGGTCGGTTCCAGGTGATTACAATTCCT
CAGCAGCAGTCAGCAAAAATGACATCTTTTGGAATAGAACACATATCAGTGTTCAGTGAGACAAACCATT
CTAGTGAAGAAGCCTTTATTAAAACAGCAAAGTCTCAGTTGGTAGAAATAGAACCTGCCACACAAAATCC
AAAAACTTCGTTTTCTTATGAGAAGTTACAAGCTCTTCAGGAAACCTGTAAAGAAAATAAAGGAGTTCCC
AAACAAGGTGACAACTTCTTATCTTTCAGCGCAGCTTGTGAGACTGATGTATCTTCAGTGACCCCAGAAA
AGGAATTTGAAGAAACTTCAGCCACAGGAAGTAGCATGCAGTCTGGATCTGAACTGTTGCTTAAAGAGAG
AGAGATATTGACTGCTGGGAAACAGCCTAGCTCTGATAGTGAATTTTCAGCCAGTCTTGCTGGCAGTGGA
AAGTCAGTGGCAAAGACTGGTCCAGAGAGTAATCAGTGCTTACCACACCACGAAGAACAAGCTTATGCTC
AAACACAGAGTTCACTCTTCTATTCGCCATCTTCCCCAATGAGCAGTGATGATGAATCAGAAATAGAGGA
TGAGGACTTGAAGGTGGAGCTTCAAAGATTACGAGAAAAACACATTCAGGAGGTGGTAAATCTTCAAACC
CAGCAGAATAAGGAGCTGCAGGAGCTCTATGAACGCCTTCGGTCAATTAAAGATAGCAAAACCCAATCTA
CTGAGATTCCTTTGCCACCTGCATCACCACGTCGACCAAGATCTTTCAAAAGCAAACTTCGAAGCCGCCC
CCAGTCCTTGACACATGTGGACAATGGCATAGTTGCTACAGATCCACTGTGTGTGGAGAGTAATGCAGCA
TCATGCCAACAGTCTCCAGCCAGTAAAAAAGGGATGTTCACAGATGACTTACACAAGCTGGTGGATGACT
GGACAAAGGAAGCAGTAGGAAATTCTCTTATTAAGCCAAGTTTAAACCAACTTAAACAAAGTCAACACAA
ACTAGAGACAGAAAACTGGAATAAAGTATCTGAAAATACTCCGTCTACTATGGGCTACACATCAACATGG
ATTTCTTCTCTGTCCCAAATCCGTGGAGCTGTCCCAACTTCCTTGCCACAAGGACTCTCACTCCCTTCAT
TTCCTGGGCCATTATCATCATATGGAATGCCTCACGTTTGTCAGTATAATGCTGTGGCGGGGGCGGGGTA
TCCAGTACAGTGGGTAGGAATTTCAGGAACAACACAACAATCTGTAGTAATTCCCGCCCAATCTGGGGGA
CCATTCCAGCCAGGGATGAATATGCAGGCATTTCCAACTTCATCAGTGCAGAATCCTGCCACAATCCCTC
CTGGTCCTAAATGATTGCCAACTTTCTTGTACAAAGTTGGCATTATAAGAAAGCATTGCTTATCAATTTG
TTGCAACGAACAGGTCACTATCAGTCAAAATAAAATCATTATTTGCCATCCAGCTGATATCCCCTATAGT
GAGTCGTATTACATGGTCATAGCTGTTTCCTGGCAGCTCTGGCCCGTGTCTCAAAATCTCTGATGTTACA
TTGCACAAGATAAAAATATATCATCATGCCTCCTCTAGACCAGCCAGGACAGAAATGCCTCGACTTCGCT
GCTACCCAAGGTTGCCGGGTGACGCACACCGTGGAAACGGATGAAGGCACGAACCCAGTGGACATAAGCC
TGTTCGGTTCGTAAGCTGTAATGCAAGTAGCGTATGCGCTCACGCAACTGGTCCAGAACCTTGACCGAAC
GCAGCGGTGGTAACGGCGCAGTGGCGGTTTTCATGGCTTGTTATGACTGTTTTTTTGGGGTACAGTCTAT
GCCTCGGGCATCCAAGCAGCAAGCGCGTTACGCCGTGGGTCGATGTTTGATGTTATGGAGCAGCAACGAT
GTTACGCAGCAGGGCAGTCGCCCTAAAACAAAGTTAAACATTATGAGGGAAGCGGTGATCGCCGAAGTAT
CGACTCAACTATCAGAGGTAGTTGGCGTCATCGAGCGCCATCTCGAACCGACGTTGCTGGCCGTACATTT
GTACGGCTCCGCAGTGGATGGCGGCCTGAAGCCACACAGTGATATTGATTTGCTGGTTACGGTGACCGTA
AGGCTTGATGAAACAACGCGGCGAGCTTTGATCAACGACCTTTTGGAAACTTCGGCTTCCCCTGGAGAGA
GCGAGATTCTCCGCGCTGTAGAAGTCACCATTGTTGTGCACGACGACATCATTCCGTGGCGTTATCCAGC
TAAGCGCGAACTGCAATTTGGAGAATGGCAGCGCAATGACATTCTTGCAGGTATCTTCGAGCCAGCCACG
ATCGACATTGATCTGGCTATCTTGCTGACAAAAGCAAGAGAACATAGCGTTGCCTTGGTAGGTCCAGCGG
CGGAGGAACTCTTTGATCCGGTTCCTGAACAGGATCTATTTGAGGCGCTAAATGAAACCTTAACGCTATG
GAACTCGCCGCCCGACTGGGCTGGCGATGAGCGAAATGTAGTGCTTACGTTGTCCCGCATTTGGTACAGC
GCAGTAACCGGCAAAATCGCGCCGAAGGATGTCGCTGCCGACTGGGCAATGGAGCGCCTGCCGGCCCAGT
ATCAGCCCGTCATACTTGAAGCTAGACAGGCTTATCTTGGACAAGAAGAAGATCGCTTGGCCTCGCGCGC
AGATCAGTTGGAAGAATTTGTCCACTACGTGAAAGGCGAGATCACCAAGGTAGTCGGCAAATAACCCTCG
AGCCACCCATGACCAAAATCCCTTAACGTGAGTTACGCGTCGTTC
Features (pLannotate 1.2.2; 12 found; start..end, strand, type, name):
     42..630     +  rep_origin     ori: high-copy-number ColE1/pMB1/pBR322/pUC origin of replication
    813..905     +  CDS            lacI (fragment): lac repressor; lacI; The lac repressor binds to the lac operator to inhibit transcription in E. coli. This inhibition can be relieved by adding lactose or isopropyl-β-D-thiogalactopyranoside (IPTG).
    960..987     -  terminator     rrnB T2 terminator: transcription terminator T2 from the E. coli rrnB gene
   1119..1162    +  terminator     rrnB T1 terminator: Escherichia coli rrnB; transcription terminator T1 from the E. coli rrnB gene
   1209..1245    -  CDS            lacZα (fragment): LacZα fragment of β-galactosidase; lacZ fragment
   1262..1357    +  protein_bind   attL3: mutant version of attL; recombination site for the Gateway® LR reaction LR Clonase™
   1363..6591    +  CDS            WNK3: WNK3_HUMAN - Also known as KIAA1566 From Homo sapiens (Human).
   6599..6694    -  protein_bind   attL3: mutant version of attL; recombination site for the Gateway® LR reaction LR Clonase™
   6713..6731    -  promoter       T7 promoter: promoter for bacteriophage T7 RNA polymerase
   6921..6944    +  promoter       Pc promoter (fragment): intI1 (promoter lies within the coding sequence); class 1 integron promoter
   7120..7176    +  CDS            GmR (fragment): gentamycin acetyltransferase; aacC1; confers resistance to gentamycin
   7183..7974    +  CDS            SmR: aminoglycoside adenylyltransferase (Murphy, 1985); aadA; confers resistance to spectinomycin and streptomycin
