[The description below was written by a language model from this plasmid's Addgene catalogue record and pLannotate feature annotations shown in this document.]
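Description:
pDONR223_WNK3_p.V488A is a Gateway entry clone built on the Invitrogen pDONR223 backbone and carrying the human WNK3 open reading frame with a V488A amino-acid substitution. WNK3 (also known as PRKWNK3) encodes a WNK-family serine/threonine kinase. The plasmid is about 8 kb in the sequenced record, and the WNK3 coding sequence takes up roughly 5.2 kb of that. It is maintained in E. coli at high copy through a ColE1/pUC-type origin. Selection is with spectinomycin, conferred by the aadA (SmR) aminoglycoside adenylyltransferase gene, which sits downstream of a fragment of the class 1 integron Pc promoter and a remnant of a gentamicin resistance gene.

The ORF is flanked on both sides by attL-type recombination sites (both labelled attL3 by the automated annotation), so an LR Clonase reaction can move it into any compatible Gateway destination vector. The record lists no promoter for the insert, so this is a shuttle and storage clone rather than an expression construct. rrnB T1 and T2 terminators lie upstream of the cassette, where they insulate it from read-through transcription. A T7 promoter lies beyond the 3′ att site and points back toward the insert on the opposite strand. The short lacI and lacZα fragments are backbone remnants with no evident function. The clone is in the "closed" configuration, with a stop codon immediately after the insert, so the protein is made with its native C-terminus and cannot be joined to C-terminal tags supplied by a destination vector.

The plasmid belongs to the Target Accelerator Plasmid Collection, which was assembled to test the function of rare cancer-associated variants systematically. It serves as the source clone for making expression constructs of this WNK3 allele.
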