Addgene plasmid #81723: pDONR223_WNK3_p.V488A
Purpose: Gateway Donor vector containing WNK3, part of the Target Accelerator Plasmid Collection.
Depositing lab: Jesse Boehm & William Hahn & David Root. Depositing organization: Broad Institute. Publication: Systematic Functional Interrogation of Rare Cancer Variants Identifies Oncogenic Alleles. Kim E, Ilic N, Shrestha Y, Zou L, Kamburov A, Zhu C, Yang X, Lubonja R, Tran N, Nguyen C, Lawrence MS, Piccioni F, Bagul M, Doench JG, Chouinard CR, Wu X, Hogstrom L, Natoli T, Tamayo P, Horn H, Corsello SM, Lage K, Root DE, Subramanian A, Golub TR, Getz G, Boehm JS, Hahn WC. Cancer Discov. 2016 Jul;6(7):714-26. doi: 10.1158/2159-8290.CD-16-0160. Epub 2016 May 4. PubMed 27147599.
Backbone
  Vector backbone: pDONR223
  Backbone manufacturer: Invitrogen
  Backbone size w/o insert (bp): 2790
  Vector type: Gateway Entry vector
Growth in bacteria
  Bacterial resistance: Spectinomycin, 50 μg/mL
  Growth temperature: 37°C
  Growth strain: DH5alpha
  Copy number: High Copy
Gene/Insert
  Gene/Insert name: WNK3 (alt name: NM_001002838.3)
  Species: H. sapiens (human)
  Mutation: V488A
  Entrez Gene: WNK3 (a.k.a. PRKWNK3)
  Promoter: None
  Cloning method: Gateway Cloning
  Sequencing primers: 5′ M13pUC-fwd; 3′ M13-Rev
Terms and licenses: Academic/Nonprofit Terms; Industry Terms: Not Available to Industry
Depositor comments: Closed state: Stop codon immediately follows insert
How to cite: pDONR223_WNK3_p.V488A was a gift from Jesse Boehm & William Hahn & David Root (Addgene plasmid # 81723 ; http://n2t.net/addgene:81723 ; RRID:Addgene_81723)
