>Addgene plasmid #81723 | pDONR223_WNK3_p.V488A | depositor partial sequence | sequence record 155042 | Insert sequence
ATGGCCACTGATTCAGGGGATCCAGCCAGCACAGAAGATTCTGAGAAACCTGATGGAATTTCATTTGAAA
ACAGAGTTCCCCAGGTCGCTGCAACTTTGACAGTAGAAGCTAGACTAAAGGAGAAAAACAGTACCTTCTC
TGCTTCTGGGGAAACTGTAGAAAGGAAGAGATTTTTCCGAAAGAGTGTTGAAATGACGGAAGATGACAAA
GTTGCCGAATCATCCCCCAAAGATGAGAGAATTAAGGCTGCAATGAATATTCCAAGAGTAGATAAGCTTC
CTTCAAATGTGTTGAGAGGTGGACAAGAAGTTAAATATGAACAGTGTTCAAAGTCAACCTCAGAAATCTC
AAAAGATTGTTTCAAGGAGAAAAATGAAAAGGAAATGGAAGAAGAAGCAGAAATGAAGGCTGTAGCTACT
TCTCCTAGTGGCAGATTCCTGAAATTTGACATAGAACTAGGAAGAGGAGCATTTAAAACAGTATATAAAG
GACTGGACACTGAAACATGGGTTGAGGTTGCTTGGTGTGAGCTGCAGGACCGAAAGTTAACCAAAGCTGA
GCAGCAAAGATTCAAGGAAGAAGCAGAGATGTTGAAGGGTCTCCAGCACCCCAATATAGTTCGATTTTAT
GATTCCTGGGAATCTATATTAAAAGGAAAGAAATGTATTGTATTAGTGACTGAACTAATGACATCTGGGA
CCTTAAAGACGTACTTAAAACGATTTAAAGTCATGAAACCAAAGGTCTTAAGGAGCTGGTGCAGGCAAAT
TTTAAAGGGGTTGCAGTTCTTGCACACTAGGACTCCTCCTATTATTCACCGGGATCTGAAGTGTGACAAT
ATTTTCATCACGGGACCCACTGGATCTGTGAAGATTGGTGATCTAGGATTAGCCACCTTAATGCGTACCT
CATTTGCTAAGAGTGTCATTGGAACTCCTGAGTTTATGGCTCCAGAGATGTATGAAGAACACTATGATGA
ATCCGTAGATGTTTATGCTTTTGGAATGTGTATGCTGGAAATGGCCACATCGGAGTATCCTTATTCTGAG
TGTCAGAATGCAGCTCAAATATACCGGAAAGTAACTAGTGGCATAAAACCAGCCAGCTTCAATAAAGTCA
CTGATCCTGAAGTCAAAGAAATCATTGAAGGATGTATTCGTCAAAACAAATCTGAAAGGTTGTCTATCAG
GGACCTATTAAACCATGCATTTTTTGCTGAGGATACAGGACTGAGGGTGGAGTTAGCAGAAGAAGATGAT
TGCTCAAATTCATCCCTTGCTTTAAGACTCTGGGTTGAAGACCCTAAAAAATTGAAAGGCAAACACAAAG
ACAATGAAGCTATTGAATTTAGTTTCAACTTAGAAACAGATACACCTGAGGAAGTAGCATATGAAATGGT
CAAGTCTGGGTTCTTCCATGAAAGTGATTCCAAAGCTGTTGCTAAATCCATTAGAGACCGGGCGACGCCA
ATAAAGAAGACAAGAGAGAAGAAGCCTGCTGGCTGTTTGGAAGAACGCAGGGATTCTCAGTGCAAGTCTA
TGGGGAATGTATTCCCTCAGCCCCAGAATACAACTTTACCCCTTGCTCCCGCTCAGCAAACTGGGGCTGA
ATGTGAAGAAACTGAAGTTGATCAACATGTTAGACAACAGCTTCTACAAAGAAAACCACAGCAGCACTGC
TCCTCTGTTACAGGTGACAATTTGTCTGAGGCAGGAGCTGCATCAGTTATACATTCAGATACTTCAAGTC
AGCCCAGTGTAGCCTATTCCTCAAATCAAACGATGGGCTCTCAAATGGTTTCTAATATCCCGCAGGCTGA
AGTAAATGTTCCAGGGCAAATTTATTCATCTCAGCAACTAGTAGGACATTACCAGCAAGTTTCAGGGTTA
CAGAAGCATTCAAAGCTGACTCAGCCGCAGATTTTGCCTTTGGTTCAAGGTCAGTCCACTGTTTTACCTG
TACATGTCCTTGGACCGACAGTTGTTTCACAACCCCAGGTTTCCCCATTAACTGTTCAGAAGGTCCCACA
GATAAAGCCTGTATCCCAACCAGTTGGAGCTGAACAACAAGCAGCTCTTCTAAAACCAGATTTAGTTCGA
AGCTTGAATCAAGATGTGGCAACTACGAAGGAAAACGTCAGTAGCCCTGATAACCCAAGTGGAAATGGCA
AACAGGATCGGATCAAACAGAGAAGAGCTTCCTGTCCCCGACCAGAGAAGGGGACTAAATTTCAGCTTAC
CGTCCTTCAGGTATCAACCTCTGGAGATAACATGGTAGAGTGTCAGCTGGAGACACACAACAACAAGATG
GTCACCTTCAGTTTGATGTTGATGGTGATGCGCCAGAGGATATTGCAGACTATATGGTTGAAGATAACTT
TGTGCTGGAAAGTGAGAAAGAAAAATTTGTAGAAGAATTGAGAGCTATTGTAGGTCAAGCCCAGGAGATC
CTTCATGTCCACTTTGCCACAGAAAGAGCCACTGGAGTTGATTCTATTACTGTGGACTCCAACAGTAGCC
AGACAGGGTCATCTGAACAAGTACAGATAAATTCTACATCTACTCAAACCAGCAATGAATCTGCTCCTCA
GTCATCCCCAGTTGGTCGGTGGCGATTCTGTATCAATCAGACGATAAGAAACCGTGAGACTCAGTCTCCT
CCTTCTCTTCAGCATTCCATGTCTGCGGTTCCTGGCCGACATCCACTTCCTAGTCCAAAAAACACAAGTA
ATAAGGAAATATCACGGGACACATTGCTCACTATAGAAAATAATCCATGCCACCGTGCACTTTTCACCTC
CAAATCAGAACACAAGGATGTGGTTGATGGTAAGATTTCTGAATGTGCTAGTGTAGAAACCAAGCAGCCA
GCTATACTTTATCAAGTGGAAGATAACAGGCAGATAATGGCACCAGTTACTAATAGTTCCAGTTACTCTA
CTACTTCAGTTCGTGCAGTTCCAGCTGAATGTGAGGGACTCACCAAACAAGCAAGCATATTCATACCTGT
GTATCCATGTCACCAAACTGCCAGTCAGGCTGATGCACTTATGTCCCATCCTGGCGAATCAACTCAGACT
TCTGGTAACTCTCTTACAACTCTGGCATTTGATCAAAAGCCTCAAACCTTATCAGTACAGCAGCCAGCTA
TGGATGCAGAGTTTATTTCTCAAGAAGGAGAAACTACAGTGAACACTGAAGCAAGTTCTCCTAAGACAGT
CATTCCCACTCAGACCCCTGGCCTTGAACCAACTACCCTTCAACCCACTACTGTCCTGGAATCAGATGGA
GAAAGACCTCCAAAACTGGAGTTTGCAGACAACCGAATTAAAACTCTGGATGAAAAATTAAGAAACTTGC
TCTATCAGGAGCACAGCATCTCTAGCATCTATCCCGAGAGTCAGAAGGATACCCAAAGCATAGACTCTCC
ATTTTCTTCCTCTGCTGAAGATACCCTCTCCTGTCCAGTGACAGAAGTCATAGCCATCAGTCACTGTGGA
ATTAAAGATAGCCCTGTACAATCCCCTAATTTCCAACAGACAGGCTCTAAGCTTCTGTCCAATGTGGCTG
CAAGTCAGCCTGCTAATATATCAGTGTTCAAAAGGGACCTGAATGTGATAACTTCTGTACCCAGCGAATT
GTGTTTACATGAGATGTCCTCAGATGCTTCACTTCCAGGGGATCCAGAGGCCTATCCTGCTGCTGTGTCA
AGCGGTGGAGCCATTCATCTGCAGACAGGAGTGGAAACAGAAGAGATGAGATCAGCAATTGCTCCTGATC
CCATTCCTCTGACACGGGAGTCCACAGCTGATACTAGGGCTTTGAATAGATGTAAAGCGATGAGTGGATC
ATTTCAGCGGGGTCGGTTCCAGGTGATTACAATTCCTCAGCAGCAGTCAGCAAAAATGACATCTTTTGGA
ATAGAACACATATCAGTGTTCAGTGAGACAAACCATTCTAGTGAAGAAGCCTTTATTAAAACAGCAAAGT
CTCAGTTGGTAGAAATAGAACCTGCCACACAAAATCCAAAAACTTCGTTTTCTTATGAGAAGTTACAAGC
TCTTCAGGAAACCTGTAAAGAAAATAAAGGAGTTCCCAAACAAGGTGACAACTTCTTATCTTTCAGCGCA
GCTTGTGAGACTGATGTATCTTCAGTGACCCCAGAAAAGGAATTTGAAGAAACTTCAGCCACAGGAAGTA
GCATGCAGTCTGGATCTGAACTGTTGCTTAAAGAGAGAGAGATATTGACTGCTGGGAAACAGCCTAGCTC
TGATAGTGAATTTTCAGCCAGTCTTGCTGGCAGTGGAAAGTCAGTGGCAAAGACTGGTCCAGAGAGTAAT
CAGTGCTTACCACACCACGAAGAACAAGCTTATGCTCAAACACAGAGTTCACTCTTCTATTCGCCATCTT
CCCCAATGAGCAGTGATGATGAATCAGAAATAGAGGATGAGGACTTGAAGGTGGAGCTTCAAAGATTACG
AGAAAAACACATTCAGGAGGTGGTAAATCTTCAAACCCAGCAGAATAAGGAGCTGCAGGAGCTCTATGAA
CGCCTTCGGTCAATTAAAGATAGCAAAACCCAATCTACTGAGATTCCTTTGCCACCTGCATCACCACGTC
GACCAAGATCTTTCAAAAGCAAACTTCGAAGCCGCCCCCAGTCCTTGACACATGTGGACAATGGCATAGT
TGCTACAGATCCACTGTGTGTGGAGAGTAATGCAGCATCATGCCAACAGTCTCCAGCCAGTAAAAAAGGG
ATGTTCACAGATGACTTACACAAGCTGGTGGATGACTGGACAAAGGAAGCAGTAGGAAATTCTCTTATTA
AGCCAAGTTTAAACCAACTTAAACAAAGTCAACACAAACTAGAGACAGAAAACTGGAATAAAGTATCTGA
AAATACTCCGTCTACTATGGGCTACACATCAACATGGATTTCTTCTCTGTCCCAAATCCGTGGAGCTGTC
CCAACTTCCTTGCCACAAGGACTCTCACTCCCTTCATTTCCTGGGCCATTATCATCATATGGAATGCCTC
ACGTTTGTCAGTATAATGCTGTGGCGGGGGCGGGGTATCCAGTACAGTGGGTAGGAATTTCAGGAACAAC
ACAACAATCTGTAGTAATTCCCGCCCAATCTGGGGGACCATTCCAGCCAGGGATGAATATGCAGGCATTT
CCAACTTCATCAGTGCAGAATCCTGCCACAATCCCTCCTGGTCCTAAATG
